Addgene plasmid #85494: pDule-pCNF
Purpose: Machinery plasmid expressing permissive pCNF synthetase and cognate amber suppressing tRNA. Incorporates azidoPhenylalanine.
Depositing lab: Ryan Mehl. Depositing organization: Franklin and Marshall College. Publication: Probing protein folding using site-specifically encoded unnatural amino acids as FRET donors with tryptophan. Miyake-Stoner SJ, Miller AM, Hammill JT, Peeler JC, Hess KR, Mehl RA, Brewer SH. Biochemistry. 2009 Jun 30;48(25):5953-62. doi: 10.1021/bi900426d. PubMed 19492814.
Backbone
  Vector backbone: pDule
  Backbone size w/o insert (bp): 5400
  Total vector size (bp): 6300
  Vector type: Bacterial Expression
Growth in bacteria
  Bacterial resistance: Tetracycline, 10 μg/mL
  Growth temperature: 37°C
  Growth strain: DH5alpha
  Copy number: Low Copy
Gene/Insert
  Gene/Insert name: para-cyanophenylalanine Mj synthetase (alt names: pCNF; pCNPhe; p-azidoPhe synthetase)
  Species: Methanocaldococcus jannaschii
  Insert size (bp): 921
  Mutation: Y32L L65V F108W Q109M D158G I159P
  Promoter: lpp (constitutive)
  Tag / fusion protein: None
  Cloning method: Restriction Enzyme; 5′ cloning site NcoI (not destroyed); 3′ cloning site KpnI (not destroyed)
  Sequencing primers: 5′ CGTCACTGCGTCTTTTACTG
Terms and licenses: Academic/Nonprofit Terms; Industry Terms: Not Available to Industry
How to cite: pDule-pCNF was a gift from Ryan Mehl (Addgene plasmid # 85494 ; http://n2t.net/addgene:85494 ; RRID:Addgene_85494)
