[The description below was written by a language model from this plasmid's Addgene catalogue record and pLannotate feature annotations shown in this document.]
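Description:
pDule-pCNF is a bacterial "machinery" plasmid for genetic code expansion in E. coli, supplying an orthogonal aminoacyl-tRNA synthetase and its cognate amber suppressor tRNA. It is built on the pDule backbone (about 6.3 kb in total). The plasmid replicates from a p15A origin, which is compatible with ColE1-type plasmids, so it can be co-maintained with a separate expression plasmid that carries the target gene. The record lists it as low copy. Selection is by tetracycline, through a full-length TcR efflux gene driven by its own tet promoter.

The insert is a 921 bp variant of the Methanocaldococcus jannaschii tyrosyl-tRNA synthetase carrying the substitutions Y32L, L65V, F108W, Q109M, D158G and I159P. It was cloned between NcoI and KpnI and carries no tag. According to the catalogue entry it is expressed from the constitutive lpp promoter, although the automated annotation does not mark that promoter. The rrnB T1 terminator lies downstream of the coding sequence. A tRNA gene annotated on the opposite strand, next to a short bacterial terminator, presumably corresponds to the amber suppressor tRNA named in the record.

The annotation also detects an araC gene and a partial araBAD promoter, along with small fragments of lacI, lacZα, CmR, rop, bom and IS1. These appear to be backbone remnants, and the record assigns them no role.

The evolved synthetase is described as permissive. It was selected for para-cyanophenylalanine and also charges para-azidophenylalanine. The plasmid is therefore used to place such noncanonical amino acids site-specifically at TAG codons in recombinant proteins, for example as spectroscopic or FRET probes in protein folding studies.
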