Features (pLannotate 1.2.2; 23 found; start..end, strand, type, name):
     36..79      +  CDS            lacI (fragment): lac repressor; lacI; The lac repressor binds to the lac operator to inhibit transcription in E. coli. This inhibition can be relieved by adding lactose or isopropyl-β-D-thiogalactopyranoside (IPTG).
    194..1111    +  CDS            tyrS: SYY_METJA - Experimental evidence at protein level: Swiss-Prot protein existence level 1. Catalyzes the attachment of tyrosine to tRNA(Tyr) in a two- step reaction: tyrosine is first activated by ATP to form Tyr-AMP and then transferred to the acceptor end of tRNA(Tyr). From Methanocaldococcus jannaschii (strain ATCC 43067 / DSM 2661 / JAL-1 / JCM 10045 / NBRC 100440) (Methanococcus jannaschii).
   1206..1223    +  CDS            capTEV™ (fragment): composite tag for in vivo biotinylation, TEV protease cleavage, and 6xHis tagging
   1330..1445    +  ncRNA          5S rRNA: Accession: RF00001 - 5S ribosomal RNA
   1449..1535    +  terminator     rrnB T1 terminator: Escherichia coli rrnB; transcription terminator T1 from the E. coli rrnB gene
   1544..1614    +  mobile_element IS1 (fragment): prokaryotic transposable element IS1
   1733..1788    -  rep_origin     RSF ori (fragment): Plasmids containing the RSF 1030 origin of replication can be propagated in E. coli cells that contain additional plasmids with compatible origins.
   1876..2421    -  rep_origin     p15A ori: Plasmids containing the medium-copy-number p15A origin of replication can be propagated in E. coli cells that contain a second plasmid with the ColE1 origin.
   2533..2561    +  promoter       tet promoter: E. coli promoter for tetracycline efflux protein gene
   2609..3799    +  CDS            TcR: tetracycline efflux protein; tet; confers resistance to tetracycline
   3954..4051    +  CDS            TcR (fragment): tetracycline efflux protein; tet; confers resistance to tetracycline
   4051..4138    -  CDS            lacZα (fragment): LacZα fragment of β-galactosidase; lacZ fragment
   4146..4175    -  terminator     bacterial terminator (fragment): putative bacterial transcription terminator
   4184..4257    -  ncRNA          tRNA: Accession: RF00005 - tRNA
   4354..4397    -  CDS            lacI (fragment): lac repressor; lacI; The lac repressor binds to the lac operator to inhibit transcription in E. coli. This inhibition can be relieved by adding lactose or isopropyl-β-D-thiogalactopyranoside (IPTG).
   4457..4550    +  CDS            TcR (fragment): tetracycline efflux protein; tet; confers resistance to tetracycline
   4547..4604    -  CDS            TcR (fragment): tetracycline efflux protein; tet; confers resistance to tetracycline
   4591..4689    +  CDS            YPB2_ECOLX (fragment): Protein predicted: Swiss-Prot protein existence level 4. From Escherichia coli.
   4987..5016    -  CDS            CmR (fragment): chloramphenicol acetyltransferase confers resistance to chloramphenicol
   5017..5035    -  misc_feature   bom (fragment): basis of mobility region from pBR322
   5137..5177    -  CDS            rop (fragment): Rop protein, which maintains plasmids at low copy number; rop
   5299..6177    -  CDS            araC: L-arabinose regulatory protein; araC
   6204..6287    +  promoter       araBAD promoter (fragment): araBAD; promoter of the L-arabinose operon of E. coli; the araC regulatory gene is transcribed in the opposite direction (Guzman et al., 1995)
>Addgene plasmid #85494 | pDule-pCNF | addgene full sequence | sequence record 169861 | Addgene NGS Result
AACTCAGAATAAGAAATGAGGCCGCTCATGGCGTTCTGTTGCCCGTCTCACCGGTGAAAAGAAAAACAAC
CCTGGCGCCGCTTCTTTGAGCGAACGATCAAAAATAAGTGGCGCCCCATCAAAAAAATATTCTCAACATA
AAAAACTTTGTGTAATACTTGTAACGCTGAGTTTACGCTTTGAGGAATCCCCCATGGACGAATTTGAAAT
GATAAAGAGAAACACATCTGAAATTATCAGCGAGGAAGAGTTAAGAGAGGTTTTAAAAAAAGATGAAAAA
TCTGCTCTGATAGGTTTTGAACCAAGTGGTAAAATACATTTAGGGCATTATCTCCAAATAAAAAAGATGA
TTGATTTACAAAATGCTGGATTTGATATAATTATAGTGTTGGCTGATTTACATGCCTATTTAAACCAGAA
AGGAGAGTTGGATGAGATTAGAAAAATAGGAGATTATAACAAAAAAGTTTTTGAAGCAATGGGGTTAAAG
GCAAAATATGTTTATGGAAGTGAATGGATGCTTGATAAGGATTATACACTGAATGTCTATAGATTGGCTT
TAAAAACTACCTTAAAAAGAGCAAGAAGGAGTATGGAACTTATAGCAAGAGAGGATGAAAATCCAAAGGT
TGCTGAAGTTATCTATCCAATAATGCAGGTTAATGGTCCTCATTATCTTGGCGTTGATGTTGCAGTTGGA
GGGATGGAGCAGAGAAAAATACACATGTTAGCAAGGGAGCTTTTACCAAAAAAGGTTGTTTGTATTCACA
ACCCTGTCTTAACGGGTTTGGATGGAGAAGGAAAGATGAGTTCTTCAAAAGGGAATTTTATAGCTGTTGA
TGACTCTCCAGAAGAGATTAGGGCTAAGATAAAGAAAGCATACTGCCCAGCTGGAGTTGTTGAAGGAAAT
CCAATAATGGAGATAGCTAAATACTTCCTTGAATATCCTTTAACCATAAAAAGGCCAGAAAAATTTGGTG
GAGATTTGACAGTTAATAGCTATGAGGAGTTAGAGAGTTTATTTAAAAATAAGGAATTGCATCCAATGGA
TTTAAAAAATGCTGTAGCTGAAGAACTTATAAAGATTTTAGAGCCAATTAGAAAGAGATTATAACTGCAG
TTTCAAACGGGTACCATATGGGAATTCGAAGCTTGGGCCCGAACAAAAACTCATCTCAGAAGAGGATCTG
AATAGCGCCGTCGACCATCATCATCATCATCATTGAGTTTAAACGGTCTCCAGCTTGGCTGTTTTGGCGG
ATGAGAGAAGATTTTCAGCCTGATACAGATTAAATCAGAACGCAGAAGCGGTCTGATAAAACAGAATTTG
CCTGGCGGCAGTAGCGCGGTGGTCCCACCTGACCCCATGCCGAACTCAGAAGTGAAACGCCGTAGCGCCG
ATGGTAGTGTGGGGTCTCCCCATGCGAGAGTAGGGAACTGCCAGGCATCAAATAAAACGAAAGGCTCAGT
CGAAAGACTGGGCCTTTCGTTTTATCTGTTGTTTGTCGGTGAACGCTCTCCTGAGTAGGACAAATCCGCC
GGGAGCTGTCCCTCCTGTTCAGCTACTGACGGGGTGGTGCGTAACGGCAAAAGCACCGCCGGACATCAGC
GCTAGCGGAGTGTATACTGGCTTACTATGTTGGCACTGATGAGGGTGTCAGTGAAGTGCTTCATGTGGCA
GGAGAAAAAAGGCTGCACCGGTGCGTCAGCAGAATATGTGATACAGGATATATTCCGCTTCCTCGCTCAC
TGACTCGCTACGCTCGGTCGTTCGACTGCGGCGAGCGGAAATGGCTTACGAACGGGGCGGAGATTTCCTG
GAAGATGCCAGGAAGATACTTAACAGGGAAGTGAGAGGGCCGCGGCAAAGCCGTTTTTCCATAGGCTCCG
CCCCCCTGACAAGCATCACGAAATCTGACGCTCAAATCAGTGGTGGCGAAACCCGACAGGACTATAAAGA
TACCAGGCGTTTCCCCCTGGCGGCTCCCTCGTGCGCTCTCCTGTTCCTGCCTTTCGGTTTACCGGTGTCA
TTCCGCTGTTATGGCCGCGTTTGTCTCATTCCACGCCTGACACTCAGTTCCGGGTAGGCAGTTCGCTCCA
AGCTGGACTGTATGCACGAACCCCCCGTTCAGTCCGACCGCTGCGCCTTATCCGGTAACTATCGTCTTGA
GTCCAACCCGGAAAGACATGCAAAAGCACCACTGGCAGCAGCCACTGGTAATTGATTTAGAGGAGTTAGT
CTTGAAGTCATGCGCCGGTTAAGGCTAAACTGAAAGGACAAGTTTTGGTGACTGCGCTCCTCCAAGCCAG
TTACCTCGGTTCAAAGAGTTGGTAGCTCAGAGAACCTTCGAAAAACCGCCCTGCAAGGCGGTTTTTTCGT
TTTCAGAGCAAGAGATTACGCGCAGACCAAAACGATCTCAAGAAGATCATCTTATTAATCAGATAAAATA
TTTCTAGATTTCAGTGCAATTTATCTCTTCAAATGTAGCACCTGAAGTCAGCCCCATACGATATAAGTTG
TAATTCTCATGTTTGACAGCTTATCATCGATAAGCTTTAATGCGGTAGTTTATCACAGTTAAATTGCTAA
CGCAGTCAGGCACCGTGTATGAAATCTAACAATGCGCTCATCGTCATCCTCGGCACCGTCACCCTGGATG
CTGTAGGCATAGGCTTGGTTATGCCGGTACTGCCGGGCCTCTTGCGGGATATCGTCCATTCCGACAGCAT
CGCCAGTCACTATGGCGTGCTGCTAGCGCTATATGCGTTGATGCAATTTCTATGCGCACCCGTTCTCGGA
GCACTGTCCGACCGCTTTGGCCGCCGCCCAGTCCTGCTCGCTTCGCTACTTGGAGCCACTATCGACTACG
CGATCATGGCGACCACACCCGTCCTGTGGATCCTCTACGCCGGACGCATCGTGGCCGGCATCACCGGCGC
CACAGGTGCGGTTGCTGGCGCCTATATCGCCGACATCACCGATGGGGAAGATCGGGCTCGCCACTTCGGG
CTCATGAGCGCTTGTTTCGGCGTGGGTATGGTGGCAGGCCCCGTGGCCGGGGGACTGTTGGGCGCCATCT
CCTTGCATGCACCATTCCTTGCGGCGGCGGTGCTCAACGGCCTCAACCTACTACTGGGCTGCTTCCTAAT
GCAGGAGTCGCATAAGGGAGAGCGTCGACCGATGCCCTTGAGAGCCTTCAACCCAGTCAGCTCCTTCCGG
TGGGCGCGGGGCATGACTATCGTCGCCGCACTTATGACTGTCTTCTTTATCATGCAACTCGTAGGACAGG
TGCCGGCAGCGCTCTGGGTCATTTTCGGCGAGGACCGCTTTCGCTGGAGCGCGACGATGATCGGCCTGTC
GCTTGCGGTATTCGGAATCTTGCACGCCCTCGCTCAAGCCTTCGTCACTGGTCCCGCCACCAAACGTTTC
GGCGAGAAGCAGGCCATTATCGCCGGCATGGCGGCCGACGCGCTGGGCTACGTCTTGCTGGCGTTCGCGA
CGCGAGGCTGGATGGCCTTCCCCATTATGATTCTTCTCGCTTCCGGCGGCATCGGGATGCCCGCGTTGCA
GGCCATGCTGTCCAGGCAGGTAGATGACGACCATCAGGGACAGCTTCAAGGATCGCTCGCGGCTCTTACC
AGCCTAACTTCGATCATTGGACCGCTGATCGTCACGGCGATTTATGCCGCCTCGGCGAGCACATGGAACG
GGTTGGCATGGATTGTAGGCGCCGCCCTATACCTTGTCTGCCTCCCCGCGTTGCGTCGCGGTGCATGGAG
CCGGGCCACCTCGACCTGAATGGAAGCCGGCGGCACCTCGCTAACGGATTCACCACTCCAAGAATTGGAG
CCAATCAATTCTTGCGGAGAACTGTGAATGCGCAAACCAACCCTTGGCAGAACATATCCATCGCGTCCGC
CATCTCCAGCAGCCGCACGCGGCGCATCTCGGGCTCCTTGCATGCACCATTCCTTGCGGCGGCGGTGCTC
AACGGCCTCAACCTACTACTGGGCTGCTTCCTAATGCAGGAGTCGCATAAGGGAGAGCGTCTGGCGAAAG
GGGGATGTGCTGCAAGGCGATTAAGTTGGGTAACGCCAGGGTTTTCCCAGTCACGACGTTGTAAAACGAC
GGCCAGTGCCAAGCTTAAAAAAAATCCTTAGCTTTCGCTAAGGATCTGCAGTGGTCCGGCGGGCCGGATT
TGAACCAGCGCCATGCGGATTTAGAGTCCGCCGTTCTGCCCTGCTGAACTACCGCCGGGAATTCAGCGTT
ACAAGTATTACACAAAGTTTTTTATGTTGAGAATATTTTTTTGATGGGGCGCCACTTATTTTTGATCGTT
CGCTCAAAGAAGCGGCGCCAGGGTTGTTTTTCTTTTCACCAGTGAGACGGGCAACAGAACGCCATGAGCG
GCCTCATTTCTTATTCTGAGTTACAACAGTCCGCACCGCTGCCGGTAGCTCCTTCCGGTGGGCGCGGGGC
ATGACTATCGTCGCCGCACTTATGACTGTCTTCTTTATCATGCAACTCGTAGGACAGGTGCCGGCAGCGC
CCAACAGTCCCCCGGCCACGGGGCCTGCCACCATACCCACGCCGAAACAAGCGCCCTGCACCATTATGTT
CCGGATCTGCATCGCAGGATGCTGCTGGCTACCCTGTGGAACACCTACATCTGTATTAACGAAGCGCTAA
CCGTTTTTATCATGCTCTGGGAGGCAGAATAAATGATCATATCGTCAATTATTACCTCCACGGGGAGAGC
CTGAGCAAACTGGCCTCAGGCATTTGAGAAGCACACGGTCACACTGCTTCCGGTAGTCAATAAACCGGTA
AACCAGCAATAGACATAAGCGGCTATTTAACGACCCTGCCCTGAACCGACGACCGGGTCGAATTTGCTTT
CGAATTTCTGCCATTCATCCGCTTATTATCACTTATTCAGGCGTAGCAACCAGGCGTTTAAGGGCACCAA
TAACTGCCTTAAAAAAATTACGCCCCGCCCTGCCACTCATCGCAGTTGACTGGGTCATGGCTGCGCCCCG
ACACCCGCCAACACCCGCTGACGCGCCCTGACGGGCTTGTCTGCTCCCGGCATCCGCTTACAGACAAGCT
GTGACCGTCTCCGGGAGCTGCATGTGTCAGAGGTTTTCACCGTCATCACCGAAACGCGCGAGGCAGCAGA
TCAATTCGCGCGCGAAGGCGAAGCGGCATGCATAATGTGCCTGTCAAATGGACGAAGCAGGGATTCTGCA
AACCCTATGCTACTCCGTCAAGCCGTCAATTGTCTGATTCGTTACCAATTATGACAACTTGACGGCTACA
TCATTCACTTTTTCTTCACAACCGGCACGGAACTCGCTCGGGCTGGCCCCGGTGCATTTTTTAAATACCC
GCGAGAAATAGAGTTGATCGTCAAAACCAACATTGCGACCGACGGTGGCGATAGGCATCCGGGTGGTGCT
CAAAAGCAGCTTCGCCTGGCTGATACGTTGGTCCTCGCGCCAGCTTAAGACGCTAATCCCTAACTGCTGG
CGGAAAAGATGTGACAGACGCGACGGCGACAAGCAAACATGCTGTGCGACGCTGGCGATATCAAAATTGC
TGTCTGCCAGGTGATCGCTGATGTACTGACAAGCCTCGCGTACCCGATTATCCATCGGTGGATGGAGCGA
CTCGTTAATCGCTTCCATGCGCCGCAGTAACAATTGCTCAAGCAGATTTATCGCCAGCAGCTCCGAATAG
CGCCCTTCCCCTTGCCCGGCGTTAATGATTTGCCCAAACAGGTCGCTGAAATGCGGCTGGTGCGCTTCAT
CCGGGCGAAAGAACCCCGTATTGGCAAATATTGACGGCCAGTTAAGCCATTCATGCCAGTAGGCGCGCGG
ACGAAAGTAAACCCACTGGTGATACCATTCGCGAGCCTCCGGATGACGACCGTAGTGATGAATCTCTCCT
GGCGGGAACAGCAAAATATCACCCGGTCGGCAAACAAATTCTCGTCCCTGATTTTTCACCACCCCCTGAC
CGCGAATGGTGAGATTGAGAATATAACCTTTCATTCCCAGCGGTCGGTCGATAAAAAAATCGAGATAACC
GTTGGCCTCAATCGGCGTTAAACCCGCCACCAGATGGGCATTAAACGAGTATCCCGGCAGCAGGGGATCA
TTTTGCGCTTCAGCCATACTTTTCATACTCCCGCCATTCAGAGAAGAAACCAATTGTCCATATTGCATCA
GACATTGCCGTCACTGCGTCTTTTACTGGCTCTTCTCGCTAACCAAACCGGTAACCCGGGACCAAGTTTA
CTCATATATACGGACAGCGGTGCGGACTGTTGT
